>Addgene plasmid #228510 | pZB604_pT7-sfGFP | addgene full sequence | sequence record 452443 | Addgene NGS Result
GTTTATATTCAAGTGGTTATAATTTATAGAATAAAGAAAGAATAAAAAAAGATAAAAAGAATAGATCCCA
GCCCTGTGTATAACTCACTACTTTAGTCAGTTCCGCAGTATTACAAAAGGATGTCGCAAACGCTGTTTGC
TCCTCTACAAAACAGACCTTAAAACCCTAAAGGCTTAAGTAGCACCCTCGCAAGCTCGGGCAAATCGCTG
AATATTCCTTTTGTCTCCGACCATCAGGCACCTGAGTCGCTGTCTTTTTCGTGACATTCAGTTCGCTGCG
CTCACGGCTCTGGCAGTGAATGGGGGTAAATGGCACTACAGGCGCCTTTTATGGATTCATGCAAGGAAAC
TACCCATAATACAAGAAAAGCCCGTCACGGGCTTCTCAGGGCGTTTTATGGCGGGTCTGCTATGTGGTGC
TATCTGACTTTTTGCTGTTCAGCAGTTCCTGCCCTCTGATTTTCCAGTCTGACCACTTCGGATTATCCCG
TGACAGGTCATTCAGACTGGCTAATGCACCCAGTAAGGCAGCGGTATCATCAACAGGCTTACCCGTCTTA
CTGTCCCTAGTGCTTGGATTCTCACCAATAAAAAACGCCCGGCGGCAACCGAGCGTTCTGAACAAATCCA
GATGGAGTTCTGAGGTCATTACTGGATCTATCAACAGGAGTCCAAGCGAGCTCTCGAACCCCAGAGTCCC
GCTCAGAAGAACTCGTCAAGAAGGCGATAGAAGGCGATGCGCTGCGAATCGGGAGCGGCGATACCGTAAA
GCACGAGGAAGCGGTCAGCCCATTCGCCGCCAAGCTCTTCAGCAATATCACGGGTAGCCAACGCTATGTC
CTGATAGCGGTCCGCCACACCCAGCCGGCCACAGTCGATGAATCCAGAAAAGCGGCCATTTTCCACCATG
ATATTCGGCAAGCAGGCATCGCCATGGGTCACGACGAGATCCTCGCCGTCGGGCATGCGCGCCTTGAGCC
TGGCGAACAGTTCGGCTGGCGCGAGCCCCTGATGCTCTTCGTCCAGATCATCCTGATCGACAAGACCGGC
TTCCATCCGAGTACGTGCTCGCTCGATGCGATGTTTCGCTTGGTGGTCGAATGGGCAGGTAGCCGGATCA
AGCGTATGCAGCCGCCGCATTGCATCAGCCATGATGGATACTTTCTCGGCAGGAGCAAGGTGAGATGACA
GGAGATCCTGCCCCGGCACTTCGCCCAATAGCAGCCAGTCCCTTCCCGCTTCAGTGACAACGTCGAGCAC
AGCTGCGCAAGGAACGCCCGTCGTGGCCAGCCACGATAGCCGCGCTGCCTCGTCCTGCAGTTCATTCAGG
GCACCGGACAGGTCGGTCTTGACAAAAAGAACCGGGCGCCCCTGCGCTGACAGCCGGAACACGGCGGCAT
CAGAGCAGCCGATTGTCTGTTGTGCCCAGTCATAGCCGAATAGCCTCTCCACCCAAGCGGCCGGAGAACC
TGCGTGCAATCCATCTTGTTCAATCATGCGAAACGATCCTCATCCTGTCTCTTGATCAGATCTTGATCCC
CTGCGCCATCAGATCCTTGGCGGCAAGAAAGCCATCCAGTTTACTTTGCAGGGCTTCCCAACCTTACCAG
AGGGCGCCCCAGCTGGCAATTCCGACGTCACCGGTAGGCATCAAATAAAACGAAAGGCTCAGTCGAAAGA
CTGGGCCTTTCGTTTTATCTGTTGTTTGTCGGTGAACGCTCTCCTGAGTAGGACAAATCCGCCGGGAGCG
GATTTGAACGTTGCGAAGCAACGGCCCGGAGGGTGGCGGGCAGGACGCCCGCCATAAACTGCCAGGCATC
AAATTAAGCAGAAGGCCATCCTGACGGATGGCCTTTTTGCGTTTCTACAAACTCTTTTGTTTATTTTTCT
AAATACATTCAAATATGTATCCGCTCATGACATTAACCTATAAAAATAGGCGTATCACGAGGCCCTTTCG
TCTTCAAACGCGTGTACACCCGGGCGGCCGCAAATTAATACGACTCACTATAGGGAGATTAGCTAAGAGG
AGAAATACTAGATGAGCAAAGGCGAAGAGCTGTTCACTGGTGTCGTCCCTATTCTGGTGGAACTGGATGG
TGATGTCAACGGTCATAAGTTTTCCGTGCGTGGCGAGGGTGAAGGTGACGCAACTAATGGTAAACTGACG
CTGAAGTTCATCTGTACTACTGGTAAACTGCCGGTTCCTTGGCCGACTCTGGTAACGACGCTGACTTATG
GTGTTCAGTGCTTTGCTCGTTATCCGGACCATATGAAGCAGCATGACTTCTTCAAGTCCGCCATGCCGGA
AGGCTATGTGCAGGAACGCACGATTTCCTTTAAGGATGACGGCACGTACAAAACGCGTGCGGAAGTGAAA
TTTGAAGGCGATACCCTGGTAAACCGCATTGAGCTGAAAGGCATTGACTTTAAAGAGGACGGCAATATCC
TGGGCCATAAGCTGGAATACAATTTTAACAGCCACAATGTTTACATCACCGCCGATAAACAAAAAAATGG
CATTAAAGCGAATTTTAAAATTCGCCACAACGTGGAGGATGGCAGCGTGCAGCTGGCTGATCACTACCAG
CAAAACACTCCAATCGGTGATGGTCCTGTTCTGCTGCCAGACAATCACTATCTGAGCACGCAAAGCGTTC
TGTCTAAAGATCCGAACGAGAAACGCGATCATATGGTTCTGCTGGAGTTCGTAACCGCAGCGGGCATCAC
GCATGGTATGGATGAACTGTACAAATGACCAGGCATCAAATAAAACGAAAGGCTCAGTCGAAAGACTGGG
CCTTTCGTTTTATCTGTTGTTTGTCGGTGAACGCTCTCTACTAGAGTCACACTGGCTCACCTTCGGGTGG
GCCTTTCTGCGCTCGAGCTAAATTGTAAGCGTTAATATTTTGTTAAAATTCGCGTTAAATTTTTGTTAAA
TCAGCTCATTTTTTAACCAATAGGCCGAAATCGGCAAAATCCCTTATAAATCAAAAGAATAGACCGAGAT
AGGGT
[37 nt withheld, positions 3016-3052]
AAAGAACGTGGACTCCAACGTCAAAGG
[49 nt withheld, positions 3080-3128]
T
[91 nt withheld, positions 3130-3220]
G
[124 nt withheld, positions 3222-3345]
CTCTAGAGGCATCAAATAAAACGAAAGGCTCAGTCGAAAGACTGGGCCTTTCGTTTTATCTGTTGTTTGT
CGGTGAACGCTCTCCTGAGTAGGACAAATCCGCCGCCCTAGACCTAGGGTACGGGTTTTGCTGCCCGCAA
ACGGGCTGTTCTGGTGTTGCTAGTTTGTTATCAGAATCGCAGATCCGGCTTCAGCCGGTTTGCCGGCTGA
AAGCGCTATTTCTTCCAGAATTGCCATGATTTTTTCCCCACGGGAGGCGTCACTGGCTCCCGTGTTGTCG
GCAGCTTTGATTCGATAAGCAGCATCGCCTGTTTCAGGCTGTCTATGTGTGACTGTTGAGCTGTAACAAG
TTGTCTCAGGTGTTCAATTTCATGTTCTAGTTGCTTTGTTTTACTGGTTTCACCTGTTCTATTAGGTGTT
ACATGCTGTTCATCTGTTACATTGTCGATCTGTTCATGGTGAACAGCTTTGAATGCACCAAAAACTCGTA
AAAGCTCTGATGTATCTATCTTTTTTACACCGTTTTCATCTGTGCATATGGACAGTTTTCCCTTTGATAT
GTAACGGTGAACAGTTGTTCTACTTTTGTTTGTTAGTCTTGATGCTTCACTGATAGATACAAGAGCCATA
AGAACCTCAGATCCTTCCGTATTTAGCCAGTATGTTCTCTAGTGTGGTTCGTTGTTTTTGCGTGAGCCAT
GAGAACGAACCATTGAGATCATACTTACTTTGCATGTCACTCAAAAATTTTGCCTCAAAACTGGTGAGCT
GAATTTTTGCAGTTAAAGCATCGTGTAGTGTTTTTCTTAGTCCGTTATGTAGGTAGGAATCTGATGTAAT
GGTTGTTGGTATTTTGTCACCATTCATTTTTATCTGGTTGTTCTCAAGTTCGGTTACGAGATCCATTTGT
CTATCTAGTTCAACTTGGAAAATCAACGTATCAGTCGGGCGGCCTCGCTTATCAACCACCAATTTCATAT
TGCTGTAAGTGTTTAAATCTTTACTTATTGGTTTCAAAACCCATTGGTTAAGCCTTTTAAACTCATGGTA
GTTATTTTCAAGCATTAACATGAACTTAAATTCATCAAGGCTAATCTCTATATTTGCCTTGTGAGTTTTC
TTTTGTGTTAGTTCTTTTAATAACCACTCATAAATCCTCATAGAGTATTTGTTTTCAAAAGACTTAACAT
GTTCCAGATTATATTTTATGAATTTTTTTAACTGGAAAAGATAAGGCAATATCTCTTCACTAAAAACTAA
TTCTAATTTTTCGCTTGAGAACTTGGCATAGTTTGTCCACTGGAAAATCTCAAAGCCTTTAACCAAAGGA
TTCCTGATTTCCACAGTTCTCGTCATCAGCTCTCTGGTTGCTTTAGCTAATACACCATAAGCATTTTCCC
TACTGATGTTCATCATCTGAGCGTATTGGTTATAAGTGAACGATACCGTCCGTTCTTTCCTTGTAGGGTT
TTCAATCGTGGGGTTGAGTAGTGCCACACAGCATAAAATTAGCTTGGTTTCATGCTCCGTTAAGTCATAG
CGACTAATCGCTAGTTCATTTGCTTTGAAAACAACTAATTCAGACATACATCTCAATTGGTCTAGGTGAT
TTTAATCACTATACCAATTGAGATGGGCTAGTCAATGATAATTACTAGTCCTTTTCCTTTGAGTTGTGGG
TATCTGTAAATTCTGCTAGACCTTTGCTGGAAAACTTGTAAATTCTGCTAGACCCTCTGTAAATTCCGCT
AGACCTTTGTGTGTTTTTTTT
Features (pLannotate 1.2.2; 14 found; start..end, strand, type, name):
    578..672     -  terminator     lambda t0 terminator: transcription terminator from phage lambda
    706..1497    -  CDS            neo: KKA2_KLEPN - Also known as kan, nptII. Experimental evidence at protein level: Swiss-Prot protein existence level 1. Resistance to kanamycin, neomycin, paromomycin, ribostamycin, butirosin and gentamicin B. From Klebsiella pneumoniae.
   1529..1633    -  CDS            tnpA (fragment): TN5P_ECOLX - Also known as tnp. Experimental evidence at protein level: Swiss-Prot protein existence level 1. Mediates transposition of transposon Tn5 by a 'cut and paste' mechanism. First, the monomeric transposase binds the 19 bp inverted DNA repeats flanking the transposon. Then, dimerization of the DNA- bound transposase creates a synaptic DNA complex. After nicking of the first DNA strand, excision of the transposon proceeds through a series of intermediates. The transposase then mediates the insertion of the transposon at a new site by strand transfer. The activity of the wild- type tran
   1652..1738    +  terminator     rrnB T1 terminator: Escherichia coli rrnB; transcription terminator T1 from the E. coli rrnB gene
   1830..1857    +  terminator     rrnB T2 terminator: transcription terminator T2 from the E. coli rrnB gene
   1876..1920    +  promoter       AmpR promoter (fragment): bla
   1996..2014    +  promoter       T7 promoter: promoter for bacteriophage T7 RNA polymerase
   2042..2755    +  CDS            Superfolder GFP: Superfolder GFP is a basic (constitutively fluorescent) green fluorescent protein published in 2005, derived from Aequorea victoria. It is reported to be a very rapidly-maturing weak dimer.
   2767..2838    +  terminator     rrnB T1 terminator: transcription terminator T1 from the E. coli rrnB gene
   2854..2881    +  terminator     T7Te terminator: phage T7 early transcription terminator
   2917..3345    -  rep_origin     f1 ori (sequence partly withheld): f1 bacteriophage origin of replication; arrow indicates direction of (+) strand synthesis
   3358..3444    +  terminator     rrnB T1 terminator: Escherichia coli rrnB; transcription terminator T1 from the E. coli rrnB gene
   3982..4932    -  CDS            Rep101: RepA protein needed for replication with the pSC101 origin; rep101
   4980..86      -  rep_origin     pSC101 ori (across the origin): low-copy replication origin that requires the Rep101 protein
