[The description below was written by a language model from this plasmid's Addgene catalogue record and pLannotate feature annotations shown in this document.]
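Description:
pZB604_pT7-sfGFP is a low-copy bacterial reporter plasmid of about 5.1 kb, built by Gibson cloning on the pH3U3-Zif268 bacterial hybrid reporter backbone and catalogued as a synthetic biology vector. It replicates in E. coli from the pSC101 origin together with the plasmid-encoded Rep101 (RepA) initiator protein, which keeps copy number low. Selection is by kanamycin through the neo/nptII aminoglycoside phosphotransferase gene, which is followed by a lambda t0 terminator and is flanked by a short remnant of the Tn5 transposase coding sequence. An f1 bacteriophage origin is also present, a carry-over that would allow single-stranded DNA production with helper phage.

The payload is a superfolder GFP coding sequence placed directly downstream of a T7 promoter, so that fluorescence depends on the presence and activity of T7 RNA polymerase supplied from elsewhere in the cell; the plasmid itself carries no polymerase gene. The reporter cassette is well insulated. rrnB T1 and T2 terminators sit upstream to block read-through into the reporter, and an rrnB T1 terminator plus the T7Te early terminator follow the sfGFP open reading frame, with a further rrnB T1 copy beyond the f1 origin. A small fragment of the AmpR (bla) promoter is annotated just upstream of the T7 promoter, but the record does not state whether it has any function.

The stated purpose and the associated work on engineered switchable T7 RNA polymerases indicate that the plasmid serves as a fluorescent readout of T7 RNA polymerase activity in bacteria. The low copy number should help limit background signal and expression burden.
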