Addgene plasmid #228510: pZB604_pT7-sfGFP
Purpose: Bacterial Hybrid Reporter Plasmid (sfGFP), pT7-sfGFP
Depositing lab: Timothy Whitehead. Depositing organization: University of Colorado, Boulder. Publication: Engineered Stop and Go T7 RNA Polymerases. Baumer ZT, Newton MS, Lofstrand L, Carpio Paucar GN, Farny NG, Whitehead TA. ACS Synth Biol. 2024 Dec 20;13(12):4165-4174. doi: 10.1021/acssynbio.4c00627. Epub 2024 Nov 28. PubMed 39610115.
Backbone
  Vector backbone: pH3U3-Zif268
  Backbone manufacturer: Scot Wolfe, Addgene plasmid #12610
  Vector type: Synthetic Biology
Growth in bacteria
  Bacterial resistance: Kanamycin, 50 μg/mL
  Growth temperature: 37°C
  Growth strain: DH5alpha
  Copy number: Low Copy
Gene/Insert
  Gene/Insert name: sfGFP
  Species: Synthetic
  Promoter: T7
  Cloning method: Gibson Cloning
  Sequencing primers: 5′ Unknown
Terms and licenses: Academic/Nonprofit Terms; Industry Terms: Not Available to Industry
Depositor comments: Please visit https://doi.org/10.1101/2024.08.07.607023 for bioRxiv preprint.
How to cite: pZB604_pT7-sfGFP was a gift from Timothy Whitehead (Addgene plasmid # 228510 ; http://n2t.net/addgene:228510 ; RRID:Addgene_228510)
